Addgene plasmid #134706: p21-S208C/S242R/M694V-MEFV
Purpose: Lentiviral expression of human MEFV S208C/S242R/M694V after doxycycline administration
Depositing lab: Thomas Henry. Depositing organization: INSERM U1111,Centre International de Recherche en Infectiologie (CIRI). Publication: Pyrin dephosphorylation is sufficient to trigger inflammasome activation in familial Mediterranean fever patients. Magnotti F, Lefeuvre L, Benezech S, Malsot T, Waeckel L, Martin A, Kerever S, Chirita D, Desjonqueres M, Duquesne A, Gerfaud-Valentin M, Laurent A, Seve P, Popoff MR, Walzer T, Belot A, Jamilloux Y, Henry T. EMBO Mol Med. 2019 Oct 7:e10547. doi: 10.15252/emmm.201910547. PubMed 31589380.
Backbone
  Vector backbone: PInducer21
  Vector type: Lentiviral
Growth in bacteria
  Bacterial resistance: Ampicillin, 100 μg/mL
  Growth temperature: 37°C
  Growth strain: NEB Stable
  Copy number: High Copy
Gene/Insert
  Gene/Insert name: MEFV
  Species: H. sapiens (human)
  Mutation: p.S208C/S242R/M694V
  Entrez Gene: MEFV (a.k.a. FMF, MEF, PAAND, TRIM20)
  Promoter: TRE2 (Dox-inducible)
  Tag / fusion protein: 3xFlag (N terminal on insert)
  Cloning method: Gateway Cloning
Terms and licenses: Academic/Nonprofit Terms; Industry Terms: Not Available to Industry
How to cite: p21-S208C/S242R/M694V-MEFV was a gift from Thomas Henry (Addgene plasmid # 134706 ; http://n2t.net/addgene:134706 ; RRID:Addgene_134706)
