[The description below was written by a language model from this plasmid's Addgene catalogue record and pLannotate feature annotations shown in this document.]
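Description:
p21-S208C/S242R/M694V-MEFV is a doxycycline-inducible, HIV-1-based lentiviral expression plasmid built on the pInducer21 backbone by Gateway cloning. It is about 13 kb and is propagated in E. coli through a high-copy ColE1/pUC-type origin with ampicillin selection (AmpR/β-lactamase). The viral portion carries a truncated 5' LTR, the Ψ packaging signal with a gag fragment, the RRE for Rev-dependent nuclear export, the cPPT/CTS, a WPRE that enhances transcript expression, and a self-inactivating ΔU3 3' LTR. Packaging functions must therefore be supplied in trans, and the integrated provirus lacks LTR promoter activity.

The payload is human MEFV, which encodes pyrin (TRIM20). It carries the S208C, S242R and M694V substitutions and is fused at its N terminus to a 3xFLAG epitope. The insert is flanked by attB1 and attB2 sites left by the Gateway reaction and sits downstream of a TRE2-type promoter made of seven tetO repeats and a minimal CMV promoter. A second, constitutive cassette in the same vector expresses the reverse tetracycline transactivator rtTA3, followed by an EMCV IRES and EGFP. The annotation assigns the full-length promoter of this cassette to EF-1α but also detects short UbC and PGK fragments nearby, so its exact identity is ambiguous in the feature table. Transduced cells can thus be identified or sorted by green fluorescence, and adding doxycycline lets rtTA3 bind the TRE and switch on the tagged pyrin variant. Small fragments annotated as NeoR, SV40 and lac elements appear to be backbone remnants, and no mammalian drug-selection marker is recorded. The associated publication concerns pyrin dephosphorylation and inflammasome activation in familial Mediterranean fever, which fits use of this construct for controlled expression of mutant pyrin in cultured cells.
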