Features (pLannotate 1.2.2; 40 found; start..end, strand, type, name):
    377..634     +  LTR            5' LTR (truncated): truncated 5' long terminal repeat (LTR) from HIV-1
    681..806     +  misc_feature   HIV-1 Ψ: packaging signal of human immunodeficiency virus type 1
    790..1128    +  CDS            HIV-1 gag (fragment): gag protein from human immunodeficiency virus 1; gag
   1303..1536    +  misc_feature   RRE: The Rev response element (RRE) of HIV-1 allows for Rev-dependent mRNA export from the nucleus to the cytoplasm.
   1913..2013    +  CDS            Rev (fragment): human immunodeficiency virus 1 (HIV-1) Rev protein; rev; enhances nuclear export of unspliced and incompletely spliced viral mRNAs
   2058..2175    +  misc_feature   cPPT/CTS: central polypurine tract and central termination sequence of HIV-1
   2230..2500    +  protein_bind   tetracycline response element: contains seven copies of the tetracycline operator tetO tetracycline repressor TetR
   2511..2528    +  misc_feature   MCS (fragment): pUC18/19 multiple cloning site
   2533..2571    +  promoter       minimal CMV promoter: human cytomegalovirus (CMV) immediate early promoter
   2701..2725    +  protein_bind   attB1: mutant version of attB; recombination site for the Gateway® BP reaction BP Clonase™
   2768..2833    +  CDS            3xFLAG: three tandem FLAG® epitope tags, followed by an enterokinase cleavage site
   2846..5185    +  CDS            MEFV: MEFV_HUMAN - Also known as MEF, TRIM20 From Homo sapiens (Human).
   5203..5227    -  protein_bind   attB2: mutant version of attB; recombination site for the Gateway® BP reaction BP Clonase™
   5339..5374    +  promoter       PGK promoter (fragment): mouse phosphoglycerate kinase 1 promoter
   5392..5447    +  promoter       UbC promoter (fragment): human ubiquitin C promoter
   5460..5515    +  promoter       UbC promoter (fragment): human ubiquitin C promoter
   5526..6704    +  promoter       EF-1α promoter: strong constitutive promoter for human elongation factor EF-1α
   6718..6767    +  promoter       UbC promoter (fragment): human ubiquitin C promoter
   6774..6807    -  protein_bind   loxP: Cre-mediated recombination occurs in the 8-bp core sequence (GCATACAT). Cre recombinase
   6814..7511    +  CDS            rtTA3 (fragment): reverse tetracycline transactivator 3 activates expression from Tet-responsive promoters in the presence of doxycycline
   7441..7551    +  CDS            VP48: 3 tandem repeats of the minimal activation domain of herpes simplex virus VP16 (Cheng et al., 2013)
   7724..8186    +  misc_feature   IRES: internal ribosome entry site (IRES) of the encephalomyocarditis virus (EMCV)
   8202..8921    +  CDS            EGFP: the original enhanced GFP (Yang et al., 1996) mammalian codon-optimized
   8921..9187    +  CDS            NeoR/KanR (fragment): aminoglycoside phosphotransferase confers resistance to neomycin, kanamycin, and G418 (Geneticin®)
   9215..9298    +  CDS            large T antigen (fragment): large T antigen from SV40 (simian virus 40)
   9332..9352    +  misc_feature   MCS (fragment): pBluescript multiple cloning site
   9364..9952    +  misc_feature   WPRE: woodchuck hepatitis virus posttranscriptional regulatory element
   9960..10025   +  CDS            nef (fragment): NEF_HV1Z2 - Experimental evidence at protein level: Swiss-Prot protein existence level 1. Extracellular Nef protein targets CD4(+) T-lymphocytes for apoptosis by interacting with CXCR4 surface receptors. From Human immunodeficiency virus type 1 group M subtype D (isolate Z2/CDC-Z34) (HIV-1).
  10027..10260   +  LTR            3' LTR (ΔU3): self-inactivating 3' long terminal repeat (LTR) from HIV-1
  10465..10569   +  promoter       AmpR promoter: bla
  10570..11430   +  CDS            AmpR: β-lactamase; bla; confers resistance to ampicillin, carbenicillin, and related antibiotics
  11601..12189   +  rep_origin     ori: high-copy-number ColE1/pMB1/pBR322/pUC origin of replication
  12372..12426   +  CDS            lacI (fragment): lac repressor; lacI; The lac repressor binds to the lac operator to inhibit transcription in E. coli. This inhibition can be relieved by adding lactose or isopropyl-β-D-thiogalactopyranoside (IPTG).
  12432..12525   +  rep_origin     SV40 ori (fragment): SV40 origin of replication
  12550..12587   +  CDS            lacI (fragment): lac repressor; lacI; The lac repressor binds to the lac operator to inhibit transcription in E. coli. This inhibition can be relieved by adding lactose or isopropyl-β-D-thiogalactopyranoside (IPTG).
  12600..12621   +  protein_bind   CAP binding site: CAP binding activates transcription in the presence of cAMP. E. coli catabolite activator protein
  12636..12666   +  promoter       lac promoter: promoter for the E. coli lac operon
  12670..12692   +  protein_bind   lac operator (fragment): The lac repressor binds to the lac operator to inhibit transcription in E. coli. This inhibition can be relieved by adding lactose or isopropyl-β-D-thiogalactopyranoside (IPTG). lac repressor encoded by lacI
  12724..12807   +  polyA_signal   SV40 poly(A) signal (fragment): SV40 polyadenylation signal
  12974..329     +  CDS            nef (fragment) (across the origin): NEF_HV1BR - Experimental evidence at protein level: Swiss-Prot protein existence level 1. Extracellular Nef protein targets CD4(+) T-lymphocytes for apoptosis by interacting with CXCR4 surface receptors (PubMed:14990729). From Human immunodeficiency virus type 1 group M subtype B (isolate BRU/LAI) (HIV-1).
>Addgene plasmid #134706 | p21-S208C/S242R/M694V-MEFV | depositor full sequence | sequence record 258889 | p21-S208C/S242R/M694V-MEFV sequence 12974 bps
TGGAAGGGCTAATTCACTCCCAAAGAAGACAAGATATCCTTGATCTGTGGATCTACCACACACAAGGCTA
CTTCCCTGATTAGCAGAACTACACACCAGGGCCAGGGGTCAGATATCCACTGACCTTTGGATGGTGCTAC
AAGCTAGTACCAGTTGAGCCAGATAAGGTAGAAGAGGCCAATAAAGGAGAGAACACCAGCTTGTTACACC
CTGTGAGCCTGCATGGGATGGATGACCCGGAGAGAGAAGTGTTAGAGTGGAGGTTTGACAGCCGCCTAGC
ATTTCATCACGTGGCCCGAGAGCTGCATCCGGAGTACTTCAAGAACTGCTGATATCGAGCTTGCTACAAG
GGACTTTCCGCTGGGGACTTTCCAGGGAGGCGTGGCCTGGGCGGGACTGGGGAGTGGCGAGCCCTCAGAT
CCTGCATATAAGCAGCTGCTTTTTGCCTGTACTGGGTCTCTCTGGTTAGACCAGATCTGAGCCTGGGAGC
TCTCTGGCTAACTAGGGAACCCACTGCTTAAGCCTCAATAAAGCTTGCCTTGAGTGCTTCAAGTAGTGTG
TGCCCGTCTGTTGTGTGACTCTGGTAACTAGAGATCCCTCAGACCCTTTTAGTCAGTGTGGAAAATCTCT
AGCAGTGGCGCCCGAACAGGGACTTGAAAGCGAAAGGGAAACCAGAGGAGCTCTCTCGACGCAGGACTCG
GCTTGCTGAAGCGCGCACGGCAAGAGGCGAGGGGCGGCGACTGGTGAGTACGCCAAAAATTTTGACTAGC
GGAGGCTAGAAGGAGAGAGATGGGTGCGAGAGCGTCAGTATTAAGCGGGGGAGAATTAGATCGCGATGGG
AAAAAATTCGGTTAAGGCCAGGGGGAAAGAAAAAATATAAATTAAAACATATAGTATGGGCAAGCAGGGA
GCTAGAACGATTCGCAGTTAATCCTGGCCTGTTAGAAACATCAGAAGGCTGTAGACAAATACTGGGACAG
CTACAACCATCCCTTCAGACAGGATCAGAAGAACTTAGATCATTATATAATACAGTAGCAACCCTCTATT
GTGTGCATCAAAGGATAGAGATAAAAGACACCAAGGAAGCTTTAGACAAGATAGAGGAAGAGCAAAACAA
AAGTAAGACCACCGCACAGCAAGCGGCCGGCCGCTGATCTTCAGACCTGGAGGAGGAGATATGAGGGACA
ATTGGAGAAGTGAATTATATAAATATAAAGTAGTAAAAATTGAACCATTAGGAGTAGCACCCACCAAGGC
AAAGAGAAGAGTGGTGCAGAGAGAAAAAAGAGCAGTGGGAATAGGAGCTTTGTTCCTTGGGTTCTTGGGA
GCAGCAGGAAGCACTATGGGCGCAGCGTCAATGACGCTGACGGTACAGGCCAGACAATTATTGTCTGGTA
TAGTGCAGCAGCAGAACAATTTGCTGAGGGCTATTGAGGCGCAACAGCATCTGTTGCAACTCACAGTCTG
GGGCATCAAGCAGCTCCAGGCAAGAATCCTGGCTGTGGAAAGATACCTAAAGGATCAACAGCTCCTGGGG
ATTTGGGGTTGCTCTGGAAAACTCATTTGCACCACTGCTGTGCCTTGGAATGCTAGTTGGAGTAATAAAT
CTCTGGAACAGATTTGGAATCACACGACCTGGATGGAGTGGGACAGAGAAATTAACAATTACACAAGCTT
AATACACTCCTTAATTGAAGAATCGCAAAACCAGCAAGAAAAGAATGAACAAGAATTATTGGAATTAGAT
AAATGGGCAAGTTTGTGGAATTGGTTTAACATAACAAATTGGCTGTGGTATATAAAATTATTCATAATGA
TAGTAGGAGGCTTGGTAGGTTTAAGAATAGTTTTTGCTGTACTTTCTATAGTGAATAGAGTTAGGCAGGG
ATATTCACCATTATCGTTTCAGACCCACCTCCCAACCCCGAGGGGACCCGACAGGCCCGAAGGAATAGAA
GAAGAAGGTGGAGAGAGAGACAGAGACAGATCCATTCGATTAGTGAACGGATCTCGACGGTATCGCCGAA
TTCACAAATGGCAGTATTCATCCACAATTTTAAAAGAAAAGGGGGGATTGGGGGGTACAGTGCAGGGGAA
AGAATAGTAGACATAATAGCAACAGACATACAAACTAAAGAATTACAAAAACAAATTACAAAAATTCAAA
ATTTTCGGGTTTATTACAGGGACAGCAGAGATCCAGTTTGGACTAGGATCCTTTACCACTCCCTATCAGT
GATAGAGAAAAGTGAAAGTCGAGTTTACCACTCCCTATCAGTGATAGAGAAAAGTGAAAGTCGAGTTTAC
CACTCCCTATCAGTGATAGAGAAAAGTGAAAGTCGAGTTTACCACTCCCTATCAGTGATAGAGAAAAGTG
AAAGTCGAGTTTACCACTCCCTATCAGTGATAGAGAAAAGTGAAAGTCGAGTTTACCACTCCCTATCAGT
GATAGAGAAAAGTGAAAGTCGAGTTTACCACTCCCTATCAGTGATAGAGAAAAGTGAAAGTCGAGCTCGG
TACCCGGGTCGAGGTAGGCGTGTACGGTGGGAGGCCTATATAAGCAGAGCTCGTTTAGTGAACCGTCAGA
TCGCCTGGAGACGCCATCCACGCTGTTTTGACCTCCATAGAAGACACCGGGACCGATCCAGCCTCCGCGG
CCCCGAACTAGTCCAGTGTGGTGGAATTCTGCAGATATCAACAAGTTTGTACAAAAAAGCAGGCTTTCAA
GGAACCAATTCAGTCGACTGGATCCGGTACCACCATGGACTACAAAGACCATGACGGTGATTATAAAGAT
CATGACATCGATTACAAGGATGACGATGACAAGCTTGCGGCCGCGGCTAAGACCCCTAGTGACCATCTGC
TGTCCACCCTGGAGGAGCTGGTGCCCTATGACTTCGAGAAGTTCAAGTTCAAGCTGCAGAACACCAGTGT
GCAGAAGGAGCACTCCAGGATCCCCCGGAGCCAGATCCAGAGAGCCAGGCCGGTGAAGATGGCCACTCTG
CTGGTCACCTACTATGGGGAAGAGTACGCCGTGCAGCTCACCCTGCAGGTCCTGCGGGCCATCAACCAGC
GCCTGCTGGCCGAGGAGCTCCACAGGGCAGCCATTCAGGAATATTCCACACAAGAAAACGGCACAGATGA
TTCCGCAGCGTCCAGCTCCCTGGGGGAGAACAAGCCCAGGAGCCTGAAGACTCCAGACCACCCCGAGGGG
AACGAGGGGAACGGCCCTCGGCCGTACGGGGGCGGAGCTGCCAGCCTGCGGTGCAGCCAGCCCGAGGCCG
GGAGGGGGCTGTCGAGGAAGCCCCTGAGCAAACGCAGAGAGAAGGCCTCGGAGGGCCTGGACGCGCAGGG
CAAGCCTCGGACCCGGAGCCCGGCCCTGCCGGGCGGGAGAAGCCCCGGCCCCTGCAGGGCGCTAGAGGGG
GGCCAGGCCGAGGTCCGGCTGCGCAGAAACGCCTGCTCCGCGGGGAGGCTGCAGGGGCTGGCGGGGGGCG
CCCCGGGGCAGAAGGAGTGCAGGCCCTTCGAAGTGTACCTGCCCTCGGGAAAGATGCGACCTAGAAGACT
TGAGGTCACCATTTCTACAGGGGAGAAGGCGCCCGCAAATCCAGAAATTCTCCTGACTCTAGAGGAAAAG
ACAGCTGCGAATCTGGACTCGGCAACAGAACCCCGGGCAAGGCCCACTCCGGATGGAGGGGCATCTGCGG
ACCTGAAGGAAGGCCCTGGAAATCCAGAACATTCGGTCACCGGAAGGCCACCAGACACGGCTGCGAGTCC
CCGCTGCCACGCCCAGGAAGGAGACCCAGTTGACGGTACCTGTGTGCGTGATTCCTGCAGCTTCCCCGAG
GCAGTTTCTGGGCACCCCCAGGCCTCAGGCAGCCGCTCACCTGGCTGCCCCCGGTGCCAGGACTCCCATG
AAAGGAAGAGCCCGGGAAGCCTAAGCCCCCAGCCCCTGCCACAGTGTAAGCGCCACCTGAAGCAGGTCCA
GCTGCTCTTCTGTGAGGATCACGATGAGCCCATCTGCCTCATCTGCAGTCTGAGTCAGGAGCACCAAGGC
CACCGGGTGCGCCCCATTGAGGAGGTCGCCCTGGAACACAAGAAGAAAATTCAGAAGCAGCTGGAGCATC
TGAAGAAGCTGAGAAAATCAGGGGAGGAGCAGCGATCCTATGGGGAGGAGAAGGCAGTGAGCTTTCTGAA
ACAAACTGAAGCGCTGAAGCAGCGGGTGCAGAGGAAGCTGGAGCAGGTGTACTACTTCCTGGAGCAGCAA
GAGCATTTCTTTGTGGCCTCACTGGAGGACGTGGGCCAGATGGTTGGGCAGATCAGGAAGGCATATGACA
CCCGCGTATCCCAGGACATCGCCCTGCTCGATGCGCTGATTGGGGAACTGGAGGCCAAGGAGTGCCAGTC
AGAATGGGAACTTCTGCAGGACATTGGAGACATCTTGCACAGGGCTAAGACAGTGCCTGTCCCTGAAAAG
TGGACCACTCCTCAAGAGATAAAACAAAAGATCCAACTCCTCCACCAGAAGTCAGAGTTTGTGGAGAAGA
GCACAAAGTACTTCTCAGAAACCCTGCGTTCAGAAATGGAAATGTTCAATGTTCCAGAGCTGATTGGCGC
TCAGGCACATGCTGTTAATGTGATTCTGGATGCAGAAACCGCTTACCCCAACCTCATCTTCTCTGATGAT
CTGAAGAGTGTTAGACTTGGAAACAAGTGGGAGAGGCTGCCTGATGGCCCGCAAAGATTTGACAGCTGTA
TCATTGTTCTGGGCTCTCCGAGTTTCCTCTCTGGCCGCCGTTACTGGGAGGTGGAGGTTGGAGACAAGAC
AGCATGGATCCTGGGAGCCTGCAAGACATCCATAAGCAGGAAAGGGAACATGACTCTGTCGCCAGAGAAT
GGCTACTGGGTGGTGATAATGGTGAAGGAAAATGAGTACCAGGCGTCCAGCGTTCCCCCGACCCGCCTGC
TAATAAAGGAGCCTCCCAAGCGTGTGGGCATCTTCGTGGACTACAGAGTTGGAAGCATCTCCTTTTACAA
TGTGACAGCCAGATCCCACATCTATACATTCGCCAGCTGCTCTTTCTCTGGGCCCCTTCAACCTATCTTC
AGCCCTGGGACACGTGATGGAGGGAAGAACACAGCTCCTCTGACTATCTGTCCAGTGGGTGGTCAGGGGC
CTGACTGACTCGAGATATCTAGACCCAGCTTTCTTGTACAAAGTGGTTGATATCCAGCACAGTGGCGGCC
GCTCGAGTCTAGAGGGCCCGCGGTTCGAATACCCATACGACGTCCCAGACTACGCTTAGTAATGATTAAT
TAAACTAGAAATTCTACCGGGTAGGGGAGGCGCTTTTCCCAAGGCAGTCTGGAGTAACCCACCCAAGATC
TGGCCTCCGCGCCGGGTTTTGGCGCCTCCCGCGGGCGCCCCCCTCCTCACGGCGAGCCGCGTAAGATCTG
GCCTCCGCGCCGGGTTTTGGCGCCTCCCGCGGGCGCCCCCCTCCTCACGGCGAGCCTAGTCGTGAGGCTC
CGGTGCCCGTCAGTGGGCAGAGCGCACATCGCCCACAGTCCCCGAGAAGTTGGGGGGAGGGGTCGGCAAT
TGAACCGGTGCCTAGAGAAGGTGGCGCGGGGTAAACTGGGAAAGTGATGTCGTGTACTGGCTCCGCCTTT
TTCCCGAGGGTGGGGGAGAACCGTATATAAGTGCAGTAGTCGCCGTGAACGTTCTTTTTCGCAACGGGTT
TGCCGCCAGAACACAGGTAAGTGCCGTGTGTGGTTCCCGCGGGCCTGGCCTCTTTACGGGTTATGGCCCT
TGCGTGCCTTGAATTACTTCCACCTGGCTGCAGTACGTGATTCTTGATCCCGAGCTTCGGGTTGGAAGTG
GGTGGGAGAGTTCGAGGCCTTGCGCTTAAGGAGCCCCTTCGCCTCGTGCTTGAGTTGAGGCCTGGCCTGG
GCGCTGGGGCCGCCGCGTGCGAATCTGGTGGCACCTTCGCGCCTGTCTCGCTGCTTTCGATAAGTCTCTA
GCCATTTAAAATTTTTGATGACCTGCTGCGACGCTTTTTTTCTGGCAAGATAGTCTTGTAAATGCGGGCC
AAGATCTGCACACTGGTATTTCGGTTTTTGGGGCCGCGGGCGGCGACGGGGCCCGTGCGTCCCAGCGCAC
ATGTTCGGCGAGGCGGGGCCTGCGAGCGCGGCCACCGAGAATCGGACGGGGGTAGTCTCAAGCTGGCCGG
CCTGCTCTGGTGCCTGGCCTCGCGCCGCCGTGTATCGCCCCGCCCTGGGCGGCAAGGCTGGCCCGGTCGG
CACCAGTTGCGTGAGCGGAAAGATGGCCGCTTCCCGGCCCTGCTGCAGGGAGCTCAAAATGGAGGACGCG
GCGCTCGGGAGAGCGGGCGGGTGAGTCACCCACACAAAGGAAAAGGGCCTTTCCGTCCTCAGCCGTCGCT
TCATGTGACTCCACGGAGTACCGGGCGCCGTCCAGGCACCTCGATTAGTTCTCGAGCTTTTGGAGTACGT
CGTCTTTAGGTTGGGGGGAGGGGTTTTATGCGATGGAGTTTCCCCACACTGAGTGGGTGGAGACTGAAGT
TAGGCCAGCTTGGCACTTGATGTAATTCTCCTTGGAATTTGCCCTTTTTGAGTTTGGATCTTGGTTCATT
CTCAAGCCTCAGACAGTGGTTCAAAGTTTTTTTCTTCCATTTCAGGTGTCGTGAAGCGGCCGCCATGCTA
GTAAATTGTCCGCTAAATTCTGGCCGTTTTTGGCTTTTTTGTTAGACGGATCCATAACTTCGTATAATGT
ATGCTATACGAAGTTATGCCACCATGTCTAGACTGGACAAGAGCAAAGTCATAAACGGAGCTCTGGAATT
ACTCAATGGTGTCGGTATCGAAGGCCTGACGACAAGGAAACTCGCTCAAAAGCTGGGAGTTGAGCAGCCT
ACCCTGTACTGGCACGTGAAGAACAAGCGGGCCCTGCTCGATGCCCTGCCAATCGAGATGCTGGACAGGC
ATCATACCCACTTCTGCCCCCTGGAAGGCGAGTCATGGCAAGACTTTCTGCGGAACAACGCCAAGTCATA
CCGCTGTGCTCTCCTCTCACATCGCGACGGGGCTAAAGTGCATCTCGGCACCCGCCCAACAGAGAAACAG
TACGAAACCCTGGAAAATCAGCTCGCGTTCCTGTGTCAGCAAGGCTTCTCCCTGGAGAACGCACTGTACG
CTCTGTCCGCCGTGGGCCACTTTACACTGGGCTGCGTATTGGAGGAACAGGAGCATCAAGTAGCAAAAGA
GGAAAGAGAGACACCTACCACCGATTCTATGCCCCCACTTCTGAGACAAGCAATTGAGCTGTTCGACCGG
CAGGGAGCCGAACCTGCCTTCCTTTTCGGCCTGGAACTAATCATATGTGGCCTGGAGAAACAGCTAAAGT
GCGAAAGCGGCGGGCCGACCGACGCCCTTGACGATTTTGACTTAGACATGCTCCCAGCCGATGCCCTTGA
CGACTTTGACCTTGATATGCTGCCTGCTGACGCTCTTGACGATTTTGACCTTGACATGCTCCCCGGGTAA
CTAAGTAAGGATCCGCGGCCGCACTAGAGGAATTCCGCCCCTCTCCCCCCCCCCCCTCTCCCTCCCCCCC
CCCTAACGTTACTGGCCGAAGCCGCTTGGAATAAGGCCGGTGTGCGTTTGTCTATATGTTATTTTCCACC
ATATTGCCGTCTTTTGGCAATGTGAGGGCCCGGAAACCTGGCCCTGTCTTCTTGACGAGCATTCCTAGGG
GTCTTTCCCCTCTCGCCAAAGGAATGCAAGGTCTGTTGAATGTCGTGAAGGAAGCAGTTCCTCTGGAAGC
TTCTTGAAGACAAACAACGTCTGTAGCGACCCTTTGCAGGCAGCGGAACCCCCCACCTGGCGACAGGTGC
CTCTGCGGCCAAAAGCCACGTGTATAAGATACACCTGCAAAGGCGGCACAACCCCAGTGCCACGTTGTGA
GTTGGATAGTTGTGGAAAGAGTCAAATGGCTCTCCTCAAGCGTATTCAACAAGGGGCTGAAGGATGCCCA
GAAGGTACCCCATTGTATGGGATCTGATCTGGGGCCTCGGTGCACATGCTTTACATGTGTTTAGTCGAGG
TTAAAAAAACGTCTAGGCCCCCCGAACCACGGGGACGTGGTTTTCCTTTGAAAAACACGATGATAAGCTT
ACCGGTCCACCATGGTGAGCAAGGGCGAGGAGCTGTTCACCGGGGTGGTGCCCATCCTGGTCGAGCTGGA
CGGCGACGTAAACGGCCACAAGTTCAGCGTGTCCGGCGAGGGCGAGGGCGATGCCACCTACGGCAAGCTG
ACCCTGAAGTTCATCTGCACCACCGGCAAGCTGCCCGTGCCCTGGCCCACCCTCGTGACCACCCTGACCT
ACGGCGTGCAGTGCTTCAGCCGCTACCCCGACCACATGAAGCAGCACGACTTCTTCAAGTCCGCCATGCC
CGAAGGCTACGTCCAGGAGCGCACCATCTTCTTCAAGGACGACGGCAACTACAAGACCCGCGCCGAGGTG
AAGTTCGAGGGCGACACCCTGGTGAACCGCATCGAGCTGAAGGGCATCGACTTCAAGGAGGACGGCAACA
TCCTGGGGCACAAGCTGGAGTACAACTACAACAGCCACAACGTCTATATCATGGCCGACAAGCAGAAGAA
CGGCATCAAGGTGAACTTCAAGATCCGCCACAACATCGAGGACGGCAGCGTGCAGCTCGCCGACCACTAC
CAGCAGAACACCCCCATCGGCGACGGCCCCGTGCTGCTGCCCGACAACCACTACCTGAGCACCCAGTCCG
CCCTGAGCAAAGACCCCAACGAGAAGCGCGATCACATGGTCCTGCTGGAGTTCGTGACCGCCGCCGGGAT
CACTCTCGGCATGGACGAGCTGTACAAGTAAGCATGCCCGACGGCGAGGATCTCGTCGTGACCCATGGCG
ATGCCTGCTTGCCGAATATCATGGTGGAAAATGGCCGCTTTTCTGGATTCATCGACTGTGGCCGGCTGGG
TGTGGCGGACCGCTATCAGGACATAGCGTTGGCTACCCGTGATATTGCTGAAGAGCTTGGCGGCGAATGG
GCTGACCGCTTCCTCGTGCTTTACGGTATCGCCGCTCCCGATTCGCAGCGCATCGCCTTCTATCGCCTTC
TTGACGAGTTCTTCTGATGTACAAGTAAAGCGGCCGCGACTCTAGATCATAATCAGCCATACCACATTTG
TAGAGGTTTTACTTGCTTTAAAAAACCTCCCACACCTCCCCCTGAACCTGAAACATAAAATGAATGCAAT
TGTTGTTGTTTAGTCCCTCCCAATTCGATATCAAGCTTATCGCGATAGATCCTAATCAACCTCTGGATTA
CAAAATTTGTGAAAGATTGACTGGTATTCTTAACTATGTTGCTCCTTTTACGCTATGTGGATACGCTGCT
TTAATGCCTTTGTATCATGCTATTGCTTCCCGTATGGCTTTCATTTTCTCCTCCTTGTATAAATCCTGGT
TGCTGTCTCTTTATGAGGAGTTGTGGCCCGTTGTCAGGCAACGTGGCGTGGTGTGCACTGTGTTTGCTGA
CGCAACCCCCACTGGTTGGGGCATTGCCACCACCTGTCAGCTCCTTTCCGGGACTTTCGCTTTCCCCCTC
CCTATTGCCACGGCGGAACTCATCGCCGCCTGCCTTGCCCGCTGCTGGACAGGGGCTCGGCTGTTGGGCA
CTGACAATTCCGTGGTGTTGTCGGGGAAATCATCGTCCTTTCCTTGGCTGCTCGCCTGTGTTGCCACCTG
GATTCTGCGCGGGACGTCCTTCTGCTACGTCCCTTCGGCCCTCAATCCAGCGGACCTTCCTTCCCGCGGC
CTGCTGCCGGCTCTGCGGCCTCTTCCGCGTCTTCGCCTTCGCCCTCAGACGAGTCGGATCTCCCTTTGGG
CCGCCTCCCCGCCTGAGATCCTTTAAGACCAATGACTTACAAGGCAGCTGTAGATCTTAGCCACTTTTTA
AAAGAAAAGGGGGGACTGGAAGGGCTAATTCACTCCCAACGAAGACAAGATCTGCTTTTTGCTTGTACTG
GGTCTCTCTGGTTAGACCAGATCTGAGCCTGGGAGCTCTCTGGCTAACTAGGGAACCCACTGCTTAAGCC
TCAATAAAGCTTGCCTTGAGTGCTTCAAGTAGTGTGTGCCCGTCTGTTGTGTGACTCTGGTAACTAGAGA
TCCCTCAGACCCTTTTAGTCAGTGTGGAAAATCTCTAGCAGTAGTAGTTCATGTCATCTTATTATTCAGT
ATTTATAACTTGCAAAGAAATGAATATCAGAGAGTGAGAGGCCCGGGTTAATTAAGGAAAGGGCTAGATC
ATTCTTGAAGACGAAAGGGCCTCGTGATACGCCTATTTTTATAGGTTAATGTCATGATAATAATGGTTTC
TTAGACGTCAGGTGGCACTTTTCGGGGAAATGTGCGCGGAACCCCTATTTGTTTATTTTTCTAAATACAT
TCAAATATGTATCCGCTCATGAGACAATAACCCTGATAAATGCTTCAATAATATTGAAAAAGGAAGAGTA
TGAGTATTCAACATTTCCGTGTCGCCCTTATTCCCTTTTTTGCGGCATTTTGCCTTCCTGTTTTTGCTCA
CCCAGAAACGCTGGTGAAAGTAAAAGATGCTGAAGATCAGTTGGGTGCACGAGTGGGTTACATCGAACTG
GATCTCAACAGCGGTAAGATCCTTGAGAGTTTTCGCCCCGAAGAACGTTTTCCAATGATGAGCACTTTTA
AAGTTCTGCTATGTGGCGCGGTATTATCCCGTGTTGACGCCGGGCAAGAGCAACTCGGTCGCCGCATACA
CTATTCTCAGAATGACTTGGTTGAGTACTCACCAGTCACAGAAAAGCATCTTACGGATGGCATGACAGTA
AGAGAATTATGCAGTGCTGCCATAACCATGAGTGATAACACTGCGGCCAACTTACTTCTGACAACGATCG
GAGGACCGAAGGAGCTAACCGCTTTTTTGCACAACATGGGGGATCATGTAACTCGCCTTGATCGTTGGGA
ACCGGAGCTGAATGAAGCCATACCAAACGACGAGCGTGACACCACGATGCCTGTAGCAATGGCAACAACG
TTGCGCAAACTATTAACTGGCGAACTACTTACTCTAGCTTCCCGGCAACAATTAATAGACTGGATGGAGG
CGGATAAAGTTGCAGGACCACTTCTGCGCTCGGCCCTTCCGGCTGGCTGGTTTATTGCTGATAAATCTGG
AGCCGGTGAGCGTGGGTCTCGCGGTATCATTGCAGCACTGGGGCCAGATGGTAAGCCCTCCCGTATCGTA
GTTATCTACACGACGGGGAGTCAGGCAACTATGGATGAACGAAATAGACAGATCGCTGAGATAGGTGCCT
CACTGATTAAGCATTGGTAACTGTCAGACCAAGTTTACTCATATATACTTTAGATTGATTTAAAACTTCA
TTTTTAATTTAAAAGGATCTAGGTGAAGATCCTTTTTGATAATCTCATGACCAAAATCCCTTAACGTGAG
TTTTCGTTCCACTGAGCGTCAGACCCCGTAGAAAAGATCAAAGGATCTTCTTGAGATCCTTTTTTTCTGC
GCGTAATCTGCTGCTTGCAAACAAAAAAACCACCGCTACCAGCGGTGGTTTGTTTGCCGGATCAAGAGCT
ACCAACTCTTTTTCCGAAGGTAACTGGCTTCAGCAGAGCGCAGATACCAAATACTGTTCTTCTAGTGTAG
CCGTAGTTAGGCCACCACTTCAAGAACTCTGTAGCACCGCCTACATACCTCGCTCTGCTAATCCTGTTAC
CAGTGGCTGCTGCCAGTGGCGATAAGTCGTGTCTTACCGGGTTGGACTCAAGACGATAGTTACCGGATAA
GGCGCAGCGGTCGGGCTGAACGGGGGGTTCGTGCACACAGCCCAGCTTGGAGCGAACGACCTACACCGAA
CTGAGATACCTACAGCGTGAGCTATGAGAAAGCGCCACGCTTCCCGAAGGGAGAAAGGCGGACAGGTATC
CGGTAAGCGGCAGGGTCGGAACAGGAGAGCGCACGAGGGAGCTTCCAGGGGGAAACGCCTGGTATCTTTA
TAGTCCTGTCGGGTTTCGCCACCTCTGACTTGAGCGTCGATTTTTGTGATGCTCGTCAGGGGGGCGGAGC
CTATGGAAAAACGCCAGCAACGCGGCCTTTTTACGGTTCCTGGCCTTTTGCTGGCCTTTTGCTCACATGT
TCTTTCCTGCGTTATCCCCTGATTCTGTGGATAACCGTATTACCGCCTTTGAGTGAGCTGATACCGCTCG
CCGCAGCCGAACGACCGAGCGCAGCGAGTCAGTGAGCGAGGAAGCGGAAGAGCGCCCAATACGCAAACCG
CCTCTCCCCGCGCGTTGGCCGATTCATTAATGCAGCAAGCTCATGGCTGACTAATTTTTTTTATTTATGC
AGAGGCCGAGGCCGCCTCGGCCTCTGAGCTATTCCAGAAGTAGTGAGGAGGCTTTTTTGGAGGCCTAGGC
TTTTGCAAAAAGCTCCCCGTGGCACGACAGGTTTCCCGACTGGAAAGCGGGCAGTGAGCGCAACGCAATT
AATGTGAGTTAGCTCACTCATTAGGCACCCCAGGCTTTACACTTTATGCTTCCGGCTCGTATGTTGTGTG
GAATTGTGAGCGGATAACAATTTCACACAGGAAACAGCTATGACATGATTACGAATTTCACAAATAAAGC
ATTTTTTTCACTGCATTCTAGTTGTGGTTTGTCCAAACTCATCAATGTATCTTATCATGTCTGGATCAAC
TGGATAACTCAAGCTAACCAAAATCATCCCAAACTTCCCACCCCATACCCTATTACCACTGCCAATTACC
TGTGGTTTCATTTACTCTAAACCTGTGATTCCTCTGAATTATTTTCATTTTAAAGAAATTGTATTTGTTA
AATATGTACTACAAACTTAGTAGT
