Features (pLannotate 1.2.2; 40 found; start..end, strand, type, name):
    377..634     +  LTR            5' LTR (truncated): truncated 5' long terminal repeat (LTR) from HIV-1
    681..806     +  misc_feature   HIV-1 Ψ: packaging signal of human immunodeficiency virus type 1
    790..1128    +  CDS            HIV-1 gag (fragment): gag protein from human immunodeficiency virus 1; gag
   1303..1536    +  misc_feature   RRE: The Rev response element (RRE) of HIV-1 allows for Rev-dependent mRNA export from the nucleus to the cytoplasm.
   1913..2013    +  CDS            Rev (fragment): human immunodeficiency virus 1 (HIV-1) Rev protein; rev; enhances nuclear export of unspliced and incompletely spliced viral mRNAs
   2058..2175    +  misc_feature   cPPT/CTS: central polypurine tract and central termination sequence of HIV-1
   2230..2500    +  protein_bind   tetracycline response element: contains seven copies of the tetracycline operator tetO tetracycline repressor TetR
   2511..2528    +  misc_feature   MCS (fragment): pUC18/19 multiple cloning site
   2533..2571    +  promoter       minimal CMV promoter: human cytomegalovirus (CMV) immediate early promoter
   2701..2725    +  protein_bind   attB1: mutant version of attB; recombination site for the Gateway® BP reaction BP Clonase™
   2768..2833    +  CDS            3xFLAG: three tandem FLAG® epitope tags, followed by an enterokinase cleavage site
   2846..5185    +  CDS            MEFV: MEFV_HUMAN - Also known as MEF, TRIM20 From Homo sapiens (Human).
   5203..5227    -  protein_bind   attB2: mutant version of attB; recombination site for the Gateway® BP reaction BP Clonase™
   5339..5374    +  promoter       PGK promoter (fragment): mouse phosphoglycerate kinase 1 promoter
   5392..5447    +  promoter       UbC promoter (fragment): human ubiquitin C promoter
   5460..5515    +  promoter       UbC promoter (fragment): human ubiquitin C promoter
   5526..6704    +  promoter       EF-1α promoter: strong constitutive promoter for human elongation factor EF-1α
   6718..6767    +  promoter       UbC promoter (fragment): human ubiquitin C promoter
   6774..6807    -  protein_bind   loxP: Cre-mediated recombination occurs in the 8-bp core sequence (GCATACAT). Cre recombinase
   6814..7511    +  CDS            rtTA3 (fragment): reverse tetracycline transactivator 3 activates expression from Tet-responsive promoters in the presence of doxycycline
   7441..7551    +  CDS            VP48: 3 tandem repeats of the minimal activation domain of herpes simplex virus VP16 (Cheng et al., 2013)
   7724..8186    +  misc_feature   IRES: internal ribosome entry site (IRES) of the encephalomyocarditis virus (EMCV)
   8202..8921    +  CDS            EGFP: the original enhanced GFP (Yang et al., 1996) mammalian codon-optimized
   8921..9187    +  CDS            NeoR/KanR (fragment): aminoglycoside phosphotransferase confers resistance to neomycin, kanamycin, and G418 (Geneticin®)
   9215..9298    +  CDS            large T antigen (fragment): large T antigen from SV40 (simian virus 40)
   9332..9352    +  misc_feature   MCS (fragment): pBluescript multiple cloning site
   9364..9952    +  misc_feature   WPRE: woodchuck hepatitis virus posttranscriptional regulatory element
   9960..10025   +  CDS            nef (fragment): NEF_HV1Z2 - Experimental evidence at protein level: Swiss-Prot protein existence level 1. Extracellular Nef protein targets CD4(+) T-lymphocytes for apoptosis by interacting with CXCR4 surface receptors. From Human immunodeficiency virus type 1 group M subtype D (isolate Z2/CDC-Z34) (HIV-1).
  10027..10260   +  LTR            3' LTR (ΔU3): self-inactivating 3' long terminal repeat (LTR) from HIV-1
  10465..10569   +  promoter       AmpR promoter: bla
  10570..11430   +  CDS            AmpR: β-lactamase; bla; confers resistance to ampicillin, carbenicillin, and related antibiotics
  11601..12189   +  rep_origin     ori: high-copy-number ColE1/pMB1/pBR322/pUC origin of replication
  12372..12426   +  CDS            lacI (fragment): lac repressor; lacI; The lac repressor binds to the lac operator to inhibit transcription in E. coli. This inhibition can be relieved by adding lactose or isopropyl-β-D-thiogalactopyranoside (IPTG).
  12432..12525   +  rep_origin     SV40 ori (fragment): SV40 origin of replication
  12550..12587   +  CDS            lacI (fragment): lac repressor; lacI; The lac repressor binds to the lac operator to inhibit transcription in E. coli. This inhibition can be relieved by adding lactose or isopropyl-β-D-thiogalactopyranoside (IPTG).
  12600..12621   +  protein_bind   CAP binding site: CAP binding activates transcription in the presence of cAMP. E. coli catabolite activator protein
  12636..12666   +  promoter       lac promoter: promoter for the E. coli lac operon
  12670..12692   +  protein_bind   lac operator (fragment): The lac repressor binds to the lac operator to inhibit transcription in E. coli. This inhibition can be relieved by adding lactose or isopropyl-β-D-thiogalactopyranoside (IPTG). lac repressor encoded by lacI
  12724..12807   +  polyA_signal   SV40 poly(A) signal (fragment): SV40 polyadenylation signal
  12974..329     +  CDS            nef (fragment) (across the origin): NEF_HV1BR - Experimental evidence at protein level: Swiss-Prot protein existence level 1. Extracellular Nef protein targets CD4(+) T-lymphocytes for apoptosis by interacting with CXCR4 surface receptors (PubMed:14990729). From Human immunodeficiency virus type 1 group M subtype B (isolate BRU/LAI) (HIV-1).
>Addgene plasmid #134706 | p21-S208C/S242R/M694V-MEFV | addgene full sequence | sequence record 266146 | Addgene NGS Result
TGGAAGGGCTAATTCACTCCCAAAGAAGACAAGATATCCTTGATCTGTGGATCTACCACACACAAGGCTA
CTTCCCTGATTAGCAGAACTACACACCAGGGCCAGGGGTCAGATATCCACTGACCTTTGGATGGTGCTAC
AAGCTAGTACCAGTTGAGCCAGATAAGGTAGAAGAGGCCAATAAAGGAGAGAACACCAGCTTGTTACACC
CTGTGAGCCTGCATGGGATGGATGACCCGGAGAGAGAAGTGTTAGAGTGGAGGTTTGACAGCCGCCTAGC
ATTTCATCACGTGGCCCGAGAGCTGCATCCGGAGTACTTCAAGAACTGCTGATATCGAGCTTGCTACAAG
GGACTTTCCGCTGGGGACTTTCCAGGGAGGCGTGGCCTGGGCGGGACTGGGGAGTGGCGAGCCCTCAGAT
CCTGCATATAAGCAGCTGCTTTTTGCCTGTACTGGGTCTCTCTGGTTAGACCAGATCTGAGCCTGGGAGC
TCTCTGGCTAACTAGGGAACCCACTGCTTAAGCCTCAATAAAGCTTGCCTTGAGTGCTTCAAGTAGTGTG
TGCCCGTCTGTTGTGTGACTCTGGTAACTAGAGATCCCTCAGACCCTTTTAGTCAGTGTGGAAAATCTCT
AGCAGTGGCGCCCGAACAGGGACTTGAAAGCGAAAGGGAAACCAGAGGAGCTCTCTCGACGCAGGACTCG
GCTTGCTGAAGCGCGCACGGCAAGAGGCGAGGGGCGGCGACTGGTGAGTACGCCAAAAATTTTGACTAGC
GGAGGCTAGAAGGAGAGAGATGGGTGCGAGAGCGTCAGTATTAAGCGGGGGAGAATTAGATCGCGATGGG
AAAAAATTCGGTTAAGGCCAGGGGGAAAGAAAAAATATAAATTAAAACATATAGTATGGGCAAGCAGGGA
GCTAGAACGATTCGCAGTTAATCCTGGCCTGTTAGAAACATCAGAAGGCTGTAGACAAATACTGGGACAG
CTACAACCATCCCTTCAGACAGGATCAGAAGAACTTAGATCATTATATAATACAGTAGCAACCCTCTATT
GTGTGCATCAAAGGATAGAGATAAAAGACACCAAGGAAGCTTTAGACAAGATAGAGGAAGAGCAAAACAA
AAGTAAGACCACCGCACAGCAAGCGGCCGGCCGCTGATCTTCAGACCTGGAGGAGGAGATATGAGGGACA
ATTGGAGAAGTGAATTATATAAATATAAAGTAGTAAAAATTGAACCATTAGGAGTAGCACCCACCAAGGC
AAAGAGAAGAGTGGTGCAGAGAGAAAAAAGAGCAGTGGGAATAGGAGCTTTGTTCCTTGGGTTCTTGGGA
GCAGCAGGAAGCACTATGGGCGCAGCGTCAATGACGCTGACGGTACAGGCCAGACAATTATTGTCTGGTA
TAGTGCAGCAGCAGAACAATTTGCTGAGGGCTATTGAGGCGCAACAGCATCTGTTGCAACTCACAGTCTG
GGGCATCAAGCAGCTCCAGGCAAGAATCCTGGCTGTGGAAAGATACCTAAAGGATCAACAGCTCCTGGGG
ATTTGGGGTTGCTCTGGAAAACTCATTTGCACCACTGCTGTGCCTTGGAATGCTAGTTGGAGTAATAAAT
CTCTGGAACAGATTTGGAATCACACGACCTGGATGGAGTGGGACAGAGAAATTAACAATTACACAAGCTT
AATACACTCCTTAATTGAAGAATCGCAAAACCAGCAAGAAAAGAATGAACAAGAATTATTGGAATTAGAT
AAATGGGCAAGTTTGTGGAATTGGTTTAACATAACAAATTGGCTGTGGTATATAAAATTATTCATAATGA
TAGTAGGAGGCTTGGTAGGTTTAAGAATAGTTTTTGCTGTACTTTCTATAGTGAATAGAGTTAGGCAGGG
ATATTCACCATTATCGTTTCAGACCCACCTCCCAACCCCGAGGGGACCCGACAGGCCCGAAGGAATAGAA
GAAGAAGGTGGAGAGAGAGACAGAGACAGATCCATTCGATTAGTGAACGGATCTCGACGGTATCGCCGAA
TTCACAAATGGCAGTATTCATCCACAATTTTAAAAGAAAAGGGGGGATTGGGGGGTACAGTGCAGGGGAA
AGAATAGTAGACATAATAGCAACAGACATACAAACTAAAGAATTACAAAAACAAATTACAAAAATTCAAA
ATTTTCGGGTTTATTACAGGGACAGCAGAGATCCAGTTTGGACTAGGATCCTTTACCACTCCCTATCAGT
GATAGAGAAAAGTGAAAGTCGAGTTTACCACTCCCTATCAGTGATAGAGAAAAGTGAAAGTCGAGTTTAC
CACTCCCTATCAGTGATAGAGAAAAGTGAAAGTCGAGTTTACCACTCCCTATCAGTGATAGAGAAAAGTG
AAAGTCGAGTTTACCACTCCCTATCAGTGATAGAGAAAAGTGAAAGTCGAGTTTACCACTCCCTATCAGT
GATAGAGAAAAGTGAAAGTCGAGTTTACCACTCCCTATCAGTGATAGAGAAAAGTGAAAGTCGAGCTCGG
TACCCGGGTCGAGGTAGGCGTGTACGGTGGGAGGCCTATATAAGCAGAGCTCGTTTAGTGAACCGTCAGA
TCGCCTGGAGACGCCATCCACGCTGTTTTGACCTCCATAGAAGACACCGGGACCGATCCAGCCTCCGCGG
CCCCGAACTAGTCCAGTGTGGTGGAATTCTGCAGATATCAACAAGTTTGTACAAAAAAGCAGGCTTTAAA
GGAACCAATTCAGTCGACTGGATCCGGTACCACCATGGACTACAAAGACCATGACGGTGATTATAAAGAT
CATGACATCGATTACAAGGATGACGATGACAAGCTTGCGGCCGCGGCTAAGACCCCTAGTGACCATCTGC
TGTCCACCCTGGAGGAGCTGGTGCCCTATGACTTCGAGAAGTTCAAGTTCAAGCTGCAGAACACCAGTGT
GCAGAAGGAGCACTCCAGGATCCCCCGGAGCCAGATCCAGAGAGCCAGGCCGGTGAAGATGGCCACTCTG
CTGGTCACCTACTATGGGGAAGAGTACGCCGTGCAGCTCACCCTGCAGGTCCTGCGGGCCATCAACCAGC
GCCTGCTGGCCGAGGAGCTCCACAGGGCAGCCATTCAGGAATATTCCACACAAGAAAACGGCACAGATGA
TTCCGCAGCGTCCAGCTCCCTGGGGGAGAACAAGCCCAGGAGCCTGAAGACTCCAGACCACCCCGAGGGG
AACGAGGGGAACGGCCCTCGGCCGTACGGGGGCGGAGCTGCCAGCCTGCGGTGCAGCCAGCCCGAGGCCG
GGAGGGGGCTGTCGAGGAAGCCCCTGAGCAAACGCAGAGAGAAGGCCTCGGAGGGCCTGGACGCGCAGGG
CAAGCCTCGGACCCGGAGCCCGGCCCTGCCGGGCGGGAGAAGCCCCGGCCCCTGCAGGGCGCTAGAGGGG
GGCCAGGCCGAGGTCCGGCTGCGCAGAAACGCCTGCTCCGCGGGGAGGCTGCAGGGGCTGGCGGGGGGCG
CCCCGGGGCAGAAGGAGTGCAGGCCCTTCGAAGTGTACCTGCCCTCGGGAAAGATGCGACCTAGAAGACT
TGAGGTCACCATTTCTACAGGGGAGAAGGCGCCCGCAAATCCAGAAATTCTCCTGACTCTAGAGGAAAAG
ACAGCTGCGAATCTGGACTCGGCAACAGAACCCCGGGCAAGGCCCACTCCGGATGGAGGGGCATCTGCGG
ACCTGAAGGAAGGCCCTGGAAATCCAGAACATTCGGTCACCGGAAGGCCACCAGACACGGCTGCGAGTCC
CCGCTGCCACGCCCAGGAAGGAGACCCAGTTGACGGTACCTGTGTGCGTGATTCCTGCAGCTTCCCCGAG
GCAGTTTCTGGGCACCCCCAGGCCTCAGGCAGCCGCTCACCTGGCTGCCCCCGGTGCCAGGACTCCCATG
AAAGGAAGAGCCCGGGAAGCCTAAGCCCCCAGCCCCTGCCACAGTGTAAGCGCCACCTGAAGCAGGTCCA
GCTGCTCTTCTGTGAGGATCACGATGAGCCCATCTGCCTCATCTGCAGTCTGAGTCAGGAGCACCAAGGC
CACCGGGTGCGCCCCATTGAGGAGGTCGCCCTGGAACACAAGAAGAAAATTCAGAAGCAGCTGGAGCATC
TGAAGAAGCTGAGAAAATCAGGGGAGGAGCAGCGATCCTATGGGGAGGAGAAGGCAGTGAGCTTTCTGAA
ACAAACTGAAGCGCTGAAGCAGCGGGTGCAGAGGAAGCTGGAGCAGGTGTACTACTTCCTGGAGCAGCAA
GAGCATTTCTTTGTGGCCTCACTGGAGGACGTGGGCCAGATGGTTGGGCAGATCAGGAAGGCATATGACA
CCCGCGTATCCCAGGACATCGCCCTGCTCGATGCGCTGATTGGGGAACTGGAGGCCAAGGAGTGCCAGTC
AGAATGGGAACTTCTGCAGGACATTGGAGACATCTTGCACAGGGCTAAGACAGTGCCTGTCCCTGAAAAG
TGGACCACTCCTCAAGAGATAAAACAAAAGATCCAACTCCTCCACCAGAAGTCAGAGTTTGTGGAGAAGA
GCACAAAGTACTTCTCAGAAACCCTGCGTTCAGAAATGGAAATGTTCAATGTTCCAGAGCTGATTGGCGC
TCAGGCACATGCTGTTAATGTGATTCTGGATGCAGAAACCGCTTACCCCAACCTCATCTTCTCTGATGAT
CTGAAGAGTGTTAGACTTGGAAACAAGTGGGAGAGGCTGCCTGATGGCCCGCAAAGATTTGACAGCTGTA
TCATTGTTCTGGGCTCTCCGAGTTTCCTCTCTGGCCGCCGTTACTGGGAGGTGGAGGTTGGAGACAAGAC
AGCATGGATCCTGGGAGCCTGCAAGACATCCATAAGCAGGAAAGGGAACATGACTCTGTCGCCAGAGAAT
GGCTACTGGGTGGTGATAATGGTGAAGGAAAATGAGTACCAGGCGTCCAGCGTTCCCCCGACCCGCCTGC
TAATAAAGGAGCCTCCCAAGCGTGTGGGCATCTTCGTGGACTACAGAGTTGGAAGCATCTCCTTTTACAA
TGTGACAGCCAGATCCCACATCTATACATTCGCCAGCTGCTCTTTCTCTGGGCCCCTTCAACCTATCTTC
AGCCCTGGGACACGTGATGGAGGGAAGAACACAGCTCCTCTGACTATCTGTCCAGTGGGTGGTCAGGGGC
CTGACTGACTCGAGATATCTAGACCCAGCTTTCTTGTACAAAGTGGTTGATATCCAGCACAGTGGCGGCC
GCTCGAGTCTAGAGGGCCCGCGGTTCGAATACCCATACGACGTCCCAGACTACGCTTAGTAATGATTAAT
TAAACTAGAAATTCTACCGGGTAGGGGAGGCGCTTTTCCCAAGGCAGTCTGGAGTAACCCACCCAAGATC
TGGCCTCCGCGCCGGGTTTTGGCGCCTCCCGCGGGCGCCCCCCTCCTCACGGCGAGCCGCGTAAGATCTG
GCCTCCGCGCCGGGTTTTGGCGCCTCCCGCGGGCGCCCCCCTCCTCACGGCGAGCCTAGTCGTGAGGCTC
CGGTGCCCGTCAGTGGGCAGAGCGCACATCGCCCACAGTCCCCGAGAAGTTGGGGGGAGGGGTCGGCAAT
TGAACCGGTGCCTAGAGAAGGTGGCGCGGGGTAAACTGGGAAAGTGATGTCGTGTACTGGCTCCGCCTTT
TTCCCGAGGGTGGGGGAGAACCGTATATAAGTGCAGTAGTCGCCGTGAACGTTCTTTTTCGCAACGGGTT
TGCCGCCAGAACACAGGTAAGTGCCGTGTGTGGTTCCCGCGGGCCTGGCCTCTTTACGGGTTATGGCCCT
TGCGTGCCTTGAATTACTTCCACCTGGCTGCAGTACGTGATTCTTGATCCCGAGCTTCGGGTTGGAAGTG
GGTGGGAGAGTTCGAGGCCTTGCGCTTAAGGAGCCCCTTCGCCTCGTGCTTGAGTTGAGGCCTGGCCTGG
GCGCTGGGGCCGCCGCGTGCGAATCTGGTGGCACCTTCGCGCCTGTCTCGCTGCTTTCGATAAGTCTCTA
GCCATTTAAAATTTTTGATGACCTGCTGCGACGCTTTTTTTCTGGCAAGATAGTCTTGTAAATGCGGGCC
AAGATCTGCACACTGGTATTTCGGTTTTTGGGGCCGCGGGCGGCGACGGGGCCCGTGCGTCCCAGCGCAC
ATGTTCGGCGAGGCGGGGCCTGCGAGCGCGGCCACCGAGAATCGGACGGGGGTAGTCTCAAGCTGGCCGG
CCTGCTCTGGTGCCTGGCCTCGCGCCGCCGTGTATCGCCCCGCCCTGGGCGGCAAGGCTGGCCCGGTCGG
CACCAGTTGCGTGAGCGGAAAGATGGCCGCTTCCCGGCCCTGCTGCAGGGAGCTCAAAATGGAGGACGCG
GCGCTCGGGAGAGCGGGCGGGTGAGTCACCCACACAAAGGAAAAGGGCCTTTCCGTCCTCAGCCGTCGCT
TCATGTGACTCCACGGAGTACCGGGCGCCGTCCAGGCACCTCGATTAGTTCTCGAGCTTTTGGAGTACGT
CGTCTTTAGGTTGGGGGGAGGGGTTTTATGCGATGGAGTTTCCCCACACTGAGTGGGTGGAGACTGAAGT
TAGGCCAGCTTGGCACTTGATGTAATTCTCCTTGGAATTTGCCCTTTTTGAGTTTGGATCTTGGTTCATT
CTCAAGCCTCAGACAGTGGTTCAAAGTTTTTTTCTTCCATTTCAGGTGTCGTGAAGCGGCCGCCATGCTA
GTAAATTGTCCGCTAAATTCTGGCCGTTTTTGGCTTTTTTGTTAGACGGATCCATAACTTCGTATAATGT
ATGCTATACGAAGTTATGCCACCATGTCTAGACTGGACAAGAGCAAAGTCATAAACGGAGCTCTGGAATT
ACTCAATGGTGTCGGTATCGAAGGCCTGACGACAAGGAAACTCGCTCAAAAGCTGGGAGTTGAGCAGCCT
ACCCTGTACTGGCACGTGAAGAACAAGCGGGCCCTGCTCGATGCCCTGCCAATCGAGATGCTGGACAGGC
ATCATACCCACTTCTGCCCCCTGGAAGGCGAGTCATGGCAAGACTTTCTGCGGAACAACGCCAAGTCATA
CCGCTGTGCTCTCCTCTCACATCGCGACGGGGCTAAAGTGCATCTCGGCACCCGCCCAACAGAGAAACAG
TACGAAACCCTGGAAAATCAGCTCGCGTTCCTGTGTCAGCAAGGCTTCTCCCTGGAGAACGCACTGTACG
CTCTGTCCGCCGTGGGCCACTTTACACTGGGCTGCGTATTGGAGGAACAGGAGCATCAAGTAGCAAAAGA
GGAAAGAGAGACACCTACCACCGATTCTATGCCCCCACTTCTGAGACAAGCAATTGAGCTGTTCGACCGG
CAGGGAGCCGAACCTGCCTTCCTTTTCGGCCTGGAACTAATCATATGTGGCCTGGAGAAACAGCTAAAGT
GCGAAAGCGGCGGGCCGACCGACGCCCTTGACGATTTTGACTTAGACATGCTCCCAGCCGATGCCCTTGA
CGACTTTGACCTTGATATGCTGCCTGCTGACGCTCTTGACGATTTTGACCTTGACATGCTCCCCGGGTAA
CTAAGTAAGGATCCGCGGCCGCACTAGAGGAATTCCGCCCCTCTCCCCCCCCCCCCTCTCCCTCCCCCCC
CCCTAACGTTACTGGCCGAAGCCGCTTGGAATAAGGCCGGTGTGCGTTTGTCTATATGTTATTTTCCACC
ATATTGCCGTCTTTTGGCAATGTGAGGGCCCGGAAACCTGGCCCTGTCTTCTTGACGAGCATTCCTAGGG
GTCTTTCCCCTCTCGCCAAAGGAATGCAAGGTCTGTTGAATGTCGTGAAGGAAGCAGTTCCTCTGGAAGC
TTCTTGAAGACAAACAACGTCTGTAGCGACCCTTTGCAGGCAGCGGAACCCCCCACCTGGCGACAGGTGC
CTCTGCGGCCAAAAGCCACGTGTATAAGATACACCTGCAAAGGCGGCACAACCCCAGTGCCACGTTGTGA
GTTGGATAGTTGTGGAAAGAGTCAAATGGCTCTCCTCAAGCGTATTCAACAAGGGGCTGAAGGATGCCCA
GAAGGTACCCCATTGTATGGGATCTGATCTGGGGCCTCGGTGCACATGCTTTACATGTGTTTAGTCGAGG
TTAAAAAAACGTCTAGGCCCCCCGAACCACGGGGACGTGGTTTTCCTTTGAAAAACACGATGATAAGCTT
ACCGGTCCACCATGGTGAGCAAGGGCGAGGAGCTGTTCACCGGGGTGGTGCCCATCCTGGTCGAGCTGGA
CGGCGACGTAAACGGCCACAAGTTCAGCGTGTCCGGCGAGGGCGAGGGCGATGCCACCTACGGCAAGCTG
ACCCTGAAGTTCATCTGCACCACCGGCAAGCTGCCCGTGCCCTGGCCCACCCTCGTGACCACCCTGACCT
ACGGCGTGCAGTGCTTCAGCCGCTACCCCGACCACATGAAGCAGCACGACTTCTTCAAGTCCGCCATGCC
CGAAGGCTACGTCCAGGAGCGCACCATCTTCTTCAAGGACGACGGCAACTACAAGACCCGCGCCGAGGTG
AAGTTCGAGGGCGACACCCTGGTGAACCGCATCGAGCTGAAGGGCATCGACTTCAAGGAGGACGGCAACA
TCCTGGGGCACAAGCTGGAGTACAACTACAACAGCCACAACGTCTATATCATGGCCGACAAGCAGAAGAA
CGGCATCAAGGTGAACTTCAAGATCCGCCACAACATCGAGGACGGCAGCGTGCAGCTCGCCGACCACTAC
CAGCAGAACACCCCCATCGGCGACGGCCCCGTGCTGCTGCCCGACAACCACTACCTGAGCACCCAGTCCG
CCCTGAGCAAAGACCCCAACGAGAAGCGCGATCACATGGTCCTGCTGGAGTTCGTGACCGCCGCCGGGAT
CACTCTCGGCATGGACGAGCTGTACAAGTAAGCATGCCCGACGGCGAGGATCTCGTCGTGACCCATGGCG
ATGCCTGCTTGCCGAATATCATGGTGGAAAATGGCCGCTTTTCTGGATTCATCGACTGTGGCCGGCTGGG
TGTGGCGGACCGCTATCAGGACATAGCGTTGGCTACCCGTGATATTGCTGAAGAGCTTGGCGGCGAATGG
GCTGACCGCTTCCTCGTGCTTTACGGTATCGCCGCTCCCGATTCGCAGCGCATCGCCTTCTATCGCCTTC
TTGACGAGTTCTTCTGATGTACAAGTAAAGCGGCCGCGACTCTAGATCATAATCAGCCATACCACATTTG
TAGAGGTTTTACTTGCTTTAAAAAACCTCCCACACCTCCCCCTGAACCTGAAACATAAAATGAATGCAAT
TGTTGTTGTTTAGTCCCTCCCAATTCGATATCAAGCTTATCGCGATAGATCCTAATCAACCTCTGGATTA
CAAAATTTGTGAAAGATTGACTGGTATTCTTAACTATGTTGCTCCTTTTACGCTATGTGGATACGCTGCT
TTAATGCCTTTGTATCATGCTATTGCTTCCCGTATGGCTTTCATTTTCTCCTCCTTGTATAAATCCTGGT
TGCTGTCTCTTTATGAGGAGTTGTGGCCCGTTGTCAGGCAACGTGGCGTGGTGTGCACTGTGTTTGCTGA
CGCAACCCCCACTGGTTGGGGCATTGCCACCACCTGTCAGCTCCTTTCCGGGACTTTCGCTTTCCCCCTC
CCTATTGCCACGGCGGAACTCATCGCCGCCTGCCTTGCCCGCTGCTGGACAGGGGCTCGGCTGTTGGGCA
CTGACAATTCCGTGGTGTTGTCGGGGAAATCATCGTCCTTTCCTTGGCTGCTCGCCTGTGTTGCCACCTG
GATTCTGCGCGGGACGTCCTTCTGCTACGTCCCTTCGGCCCTCAATCCAGCGGACCTTCCTTCCCGCGGC
CTGCTGCCGGCTCTGCGGCCTCTTCCGCGTCTTCGCCTTCGCCCTCAGACGAGTCGGATCTCCCTTTGGG
CCGCCTCCCCGCCTGAGATCCTTTAAGACCAATGACTTACAAGGCAGCTGTAGATCTTAGCCACTTTTTA
AAAGAAAAGGGGGGACTGGAAGGGCTAATTCACTCCCAACGAAGACAAGATCTGCTTTTTGCTTGTACTG
GGTCTCTCTGGTTAGACCAGATCTGAGCCTGGGAGCTCTCTGGCTAACTAGGGAACCCACTGCTTAAGCC
TCAATAAAGCTTGCCTTGAGTGCTTCAAGTAGTGTGTGCCCGTCTGTTGTGTGACTCTGGTAACTAGAGA
TCCCTCAGACCCTTTTAGTCAGTGTGGAAAATCTCTAGCAGTAGTAGTTCATGTCATCTTATTATTCAGT
ATTTATAACTTGCAAAGAAATGAATATCAGAGAGTGAGAGGCCCGGGTTAATTAAGGAAAGGGCTAGATC
ATTCTTGAAGACGAAAGGGCCTCGTGATACGCCTATTTTTATAGGTTAATGTCATGATAATAATGGTTTC
TTAGACGTCAGGTGGCACTTTTCGGGGAAATGTGCGCGGAACCCCTATTTGTTTATTTTTCTAAATACAT
TCAAATATGTATCCGCTCATGAGACAATAACCCTGATAAATGCTTCAATAATATTGAAAAAGGAAGAGTA
TGAGTATTCAACATTTCCGTGTCGCCCTTATTCCCTTTTTTGCGGCATTTTGCCTTCCTGTTTTTGCTCA
CCCAGAAACGCTGGTGAAAGTAAAAGATGCTGAAGATCAGTTGGGTGCACGAGTGGGTTACATCGAACTG
GATCTCAACAGCGGTAAGATCCTTGAGAGTTTTCGCCCCGAAGAACGTTTTCCAATGATGAGCACTTTTA
AAGTTCTGCTATGTGGCGCGGTATTATCCCGTGTTGACGCCGGGCAAGAGCAACTCGGTCGCCGCATACA
CTATTCTCAGAATGACTTGGTTGAGTACTCACCAGTCACAGAAAAGCATCTTACGGATGGCATGACAGTA
AGAGAATTATGCAGTGCTGCCATAACCATGAGTGATAACACTGCGGCCAACTTACTTCTGACAACGATCG
GAGGACCGAAGGAGCTAACCGCTTTTTTGCACAACATGGGGGATCATGTAACTCGCCTTGATCGTTGGGA
ACCGGAGCTGAATGAAGCCATACCAAACGACGAGCGTGACACCACGATGCCTGTAGCAATGGCAACAACG
TTGCGCAAACTATTAACTGGCGAACTACTTACTCTAGCTTCCCGGCAACAATTAATAGACTGGATGGAGG
CGGATAAAGTTGCAGGACCACTTCTGCGCTCGGCCCTTCCGGCTGGCTGGTTTATTGCTGATAAATCTGG
AGCCGGTGAGCGTGGGTCTCGCGGTATCATTGCAGCACTGGGGCCAGATGGTAAGCCCTCCCGTATCGTA
GTTATCTACACGACGGGGAGTCAGGCAACTATGGATGAACGAAATAGACAGATCGCTGAGATAGGTGCCT
CACTGATTAAGCATTGGTAACTGTCAGACCAAGTTTACTCATATATACTTTAGATTGATTTAAAACTTCA
TTTTTAATTTAAAAGGATCTAGGTGAAGATCCTTTTTGATAATCTCATGACCAAAATCCCTTAACGTGAG
TTTTCGTTCCACTGAGCGTCAGACCCCGTAGAAAAGATCAAAGGATCTTCTTGAGATCCTTTTTTTCTGC
GCGTAATCTGCTGCTTGCAAACAAAAAAACCACCGCTACCAGCGGTGGTTTGTTTGCCGGATCAAGAGCT
ACCAACTCTTTTTCCGAAGGTAACTGGCTTCAGCAGAGCGCAGATACCAAATACTGTTCTTCTAGTGTAG
CCGTAGTTAGGCCACCACTTCAAGAACTCTGTAGCACCGCCTACATACCTCGCTCTGCTAATCCTGTTAC
CAGTGGCTGCTGCCAGTGGCGATAAGTCGTGTCTTACCGGGTTGGACTCAAGACGATAGTTACCGGATAA
GGCGCAGCGGTCGGGCTGAACGGGGGGTTCGTGCACACAGCCCAGCTTGGAGCGAACGACCTACACCGAA
CTGAGATACCTACAGCGTGAGCTATGAGAAAGCGCCACGCTTCCCGAAGGGAGAAAGGCGGACAGGTATC
CGGTAAGCGGCAGGGTCGGAACAGGAGAGCGCACGAGGGAGCTTCCAGGGGGAAACGCCTGGTATCTTTA
TAGTCCTGTCGGGTTTCGCCACCTCTGACTTGAGCGTCGATTTTTGTGATGCTCGTCAGGGGGGCGGAGC
CTATGGAAAAACGCCAGCAACGCGGCCTTTTTACGGTTCCTGGCCTTTTGCTGGCCTTTTGCTCACATGT
TCTTTCCTGCGTTATCCCCTGATTCTGTGGATAACCGTATTACCGCCTTTGAGTGAGCTGATACCGCTCG
CCGCAGCCGAACGACCGAGCGCAGCGAGTCAGTGAGCGAGGAAGCGGAAGAGCGCCCAATACGCAAACCG
CCTCTCCCCGCGCGTTGGCCGATTCATTAATGCAGCAAGCTCATGGCTGACTAATTTTTTTTATTTATGC
AGAGGCCGAGGCCGCCTCGGCCTCTGAGCTATTCCAGAAGTAGTGAGGAGGCTTTTTTGGAGGCCTAGGC
TTTTGCAAAAAGCTCCCCGTGGCACGACAGGTTTCCCGACTGGAAAGCGGGCAGTGAGCGCAACGCAATT
AATGTGAGTTAGCTCACTCATTAGGCACCCCAGGCTTTACACTTTATGCTTCCGGCTCGTATGTTGTGTG
GAATTGTGAGCGGATAACAATTTCACACAGGAAACAGCTATGACATGATTACGAATTTCACAAATAAAGC
ATTTTTTTCACTGCATTCTAGTTGTGGTTTGTCCAAACTCATCAATGTATCTTATCATGTCTGGATCAAC
TGGATAACTCAAGCTAACCAAAATCATCCCAAACTTCCCACCCCATACCCTATTACCACTGCCAATTACC
TGTGGTTTCATTTACTCTAAACCTGTGATTCCTCTGAATTATTTTCATTTTAAAGAAATTGTATTTGTTA
AATATGTACTACAAACTTAGTAGT
